>Addgene plasmid #43372 | II-GCGC | depositor partial sequence | sequence record 58637 | II-GCGC sequence 426 bps
CGTCTCGCTTAACCCCAGAGCAGGTCGTGGCAATCGCGAGCAATAACGGCGGAAAACAGGCTTTGGAAAC
GGTGCAGAGGCTCCTTCCAGTGCTGTGCCAAGCGCACGGACTCACCCCAGAGCAGGTCGTGGCGATCGCA
AGCCACGACGGAGGAAAGCAAGCCTTGGAAACAGTACAGAGGCTGTTGCCTGTGCTGTGCCAAGCGCACG
GCCTCACCCCAGAGCAGGTCGTGGCAATCGCGAGCAATAACGGCGGAAAACAGGCTTTGGAAACGGTGCA
GAGGCTCCTTCCAGTGCTGTGCCAAGCGCACGGATTAACCCCAGAGCAGGTCGTGGCGATCGCAAGCCAC
GACGGAGGAAAGCAAGCCTTGGAAACAGTACAGAGGCTGTTGCCTGTGCTGTGCCAAGCGCACGGGCTCA
GAGACG
