>Addgene plasmid #43372 | II-GCGC | addgene partial sequence | sequence record 61371 | M13-F20 5'-TGTAAAACGACGGCCAGT-3'
CTATAGGGCGAATTGGGCCCTCTAGATGCATGCTCGAGCGGCCGCCAGTGTGATGGATATCTGCAGAATT
CGCCCTTCTTTCCTGTGCCCACGTCTCTGAGCCCGTGCGCTTGGCACAGCACAGGCAACAGCCTCTGTAC
TGTTTCCAAGGCTTGCTTTCCTCCGTCGTGGCTTGCGATCGCCACGACCTGCTCTGGGGTTAATCCGTGC
GCTTGGCACAGCACTGGAAGGAGCCTCTGCACCGTTTCCAAAGCCTGTTTTCCGCCGTTATTGCTCGCGA
TTGCCACGACCTGCTCTGGGGTGAGGCCGTGCGCTTGGCACAGCACAGGCAACAGCCTCTGTACTGTTTC
CAAGGCTTGCTTTCCTCCGTCGTGGCTTGCGATCGCCACGACCTGCTCTGGGGTGAGTCCGTGCGCTTGG
CACAGCACTGGAAGGAGCCTCTGCACCGTTTCCAAAGCCTGTTTTCCGCCGTTATTGCTCGCGATTGCCA
CGACCTGCTCTGGGGTTAAGCGAGACGCGCTAGGACGGCAAGGGCGAATTCCAGCACACTGGCGGCCGTT
ACTAGTGGATCCGAGCTCGGTACCAAGCTTGATGCATAGCTTGAGTATTCTATAGTGTCACCTAAATAGC
TTGGCGTAATCATGGTCATAGCTGTTTCCTGTGTGAAATTGTTATCCGCTCACAATTCCACACAACATAC
GAGCCGGAAGCATAAAGTGTAAAGCCTGGGGTGCCTAATGAGTGAGCTAACTCACATTAATTGCGTTGCG
CTCACTGCCCGCTTTCCAGTCGGGAAACCTGTCGTGCCAGCTGCATTAATGAATCGGCCAACGCGCGGGG
AGAGGCGGTTTGCGTATTGGGCGCTCTTCCGCTTCCTCGCTCACTGACTCGCTGCGCTCGGTCGTTCGGC
TGCGGCGAGCGGTATCAGCTCACTCAAAGGCGGTAATACGGTTATCCACAGAATCAG
