[The description below was written by a language model from this plasmid's Addgene catalogue record.]
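Description:
II-GCGC is a bacterial cloning plasmid built on the commercial pCRII-TOPO backbone (about 4 kb without insert), into which a 426 bp synthetic fragment was introduced by TOPO cloning. It is a high-copy plasmid maintained in E. coli and carries dual selection, conferring resistance to both ampicillin and kanamycin, as is standard for this backbone. The insert can be sequenced from the flanking T7 and M13-reverse primer sites. The vector has no role beyond propagation and storage of the cloned fragment: the record lists no expression promoter intended to drive the insert, no tags or reporters, and no elements for use in eukaryotic cells.

The record gives the insert only the name II-GCGC and describes it as synthetic, without stating its composition. The associated publication describes a TALEN genome-editing system for generating human stem cell-based disease models. In that context the name plausibly denotes a pre-assembled block of four TAL effector repeat modules recognising the bases G, C, G and C, with "II" marking its position in an ordered assembly; the insert size is roughly consistent with four repeats of this kind. This interpretation is an inference from the name, size and publication rather than something the catalogue fields state explicitly. On that reading, the plasmid would serve as one member of a library of repeat-module building blocks, from which the fragment is taken and joined with other position-specific blocks to build a custom TALE DNA-binding array for a chosen target site. No feature table was provided, so the flanking assembly sites and exact boundaries of the insert cannot be described.
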