Addgene plasmid #43372: II-GCGC
Depositing lab: Chad Cowan & Kiran Musunuru. Depositing organization: Harvard University. Publication: A TALEN Genome-Editing System for Generating Human Stem Cell-Based Disease Models. Ding Q, Lee YK, Schaefer EA, Peters DT, Veres A, Kim K, Kuperwasser N, Motola DL, Meissner TB, Hendriks WT, Trevisan M, Gupta RM, Moisan A, Banks E, Friesen M, Schinzel RT, Xia F, Tang A, Xia Y, Figueroa E, Wann A, Ahfeldt T, Daheron L, Zhang F, Rubin LL, Peng LF, Chung RT, Musunuru K, Cowan CA. Cell Stem Cell. 2012 Dec 12. pii: S1934-5909(12)00645-5. doi: 10.1016/j.stem.2012.11.011. PubMed 23246482.
Backbone
  Vector backbone: pCRII-TOPO
  Backbone manufacturer: Invitrogen
  Backbone size w/o insert (bp): 3973
  Vector type: Bacterial Cloning
Growth in bacteria
  Bacterial resistance: Ampicillin and Kanamycin, 100 & 50 μg/mL
  Growth temperature: 37°C
  Growth strain: Top10
  Copy number: High Copy
Gene/Insert
  Gene/Insert name: II-GCGC
  Species: Synthetic
  Insert size (bp): 426
  Cloning method: TOPO Cloning
  Sequencing primers: 5′ T7; 3′ M13-rev
Terms and licenses: Academic/Nonprofit Terms; Industry Terms: Not Available to Industry
How to cite: II-GCGC was a gift from Chad Cowan & Kiran Musunuru (Addgene plasmid # 43372 ; http://n2t.net/addgene:43372 ; RRID:Addgene_43372)
